Addgene plasmid #249145: pSA095 EEF2_IVS9-Cas9-BFP
Purpose: Overexpression of SpCas9-BFP with EEF2 IVS9 intron in 5' UTR and blasticidin resistance gene. Contains Cp36 recombination site.
Depositing lab: Michael Bassik. Depositing organization: Stanford University. Publication: Reduced Cas9 transgene silencing by incorporation of intron sequences. Arana S, Du PP, Vaughan-Jackson A, Enright N, Spees K, Valbuena R, Garcia CA, Nguyen T, Venida A, Seczynska M, Bintu L, Lehner PJ, Prolo LM, Bassik MC. Nat Commun. 2025 Nov 27;16(1):10656. doi: 10.1038/s41467-025-65669-0. PubMed 41309578.
Backbone
  Vector backbone: pPD008
  Vector type: Mammalian Expression, CRISPR ; Cp36 donor DNA
  Selectable markers: Blasticidin
Growth in bacteria
  Bacterial resistance: Ampicillin, 100 μg/mL
  Growth temperature: 30°C
  Growth strain: NEB Stable
  Copy number: High Copy
Gene/Insert
  Gene/Insert name: EEF2_IVS9-Cas9-TagBFP
  Species: H. sapiens (human); S. pyogenes Cas9, synthetic
  Mutation: EEF2 IVS9 intron
  Entrez Gene: EEF2 (a.k.a. EEF-2, EF-2, EF2, SCA26)
  Promoter: EF1a
  Cloning method: Gibson Cloning
Terms and licenses: Academic/Nonprofit Terms; Industry Terms: Not Available to Industry
How to cite: pSA095 EEF2_IVS9-Cas9-BFP was a gift from Michael Bassik (Addgene plasmid # 249145 ; http://n2t.net/addgene:249145 ; RRID:Addgene_249145)
