[The description below was written by a language model from this plasmid's Addgene catalogue record and pLannotate feature annotations shown in this document.]
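Description:
pSA095 EEF2_IVS9-Cas9-BFP is a roughly 12 kb mammalian expression and CRISPR plasmid built on the pPD008 backbone. It is catalogued as Cp36 donor DNA, meaning it carries a Cp36 recombination site so that a matching recombinase can integrate it into a genomic landing site. That site is stated in the catalogue entry but was not picked up in the automated feature table. In bacteria the plasmid replicates from a high-copy ColE1/pUC-type origin and is selected with ampicillin through the AmpR β-lactamase gene.

The main payload is an EF-1α promoter driving Streptococcus pyogenes Cas9 followed by TagBFP, described as a Cas9-BFP product, so blue fluorescence reports nuclease expression. According to the record, intron 9 (IVS9) of the human EEF2 gene has been placed in the 5' UTR. It is not annotated, but an unannotated stretch between the EF-1α promoter and the start of the cas9 coding sequence is consistent with that placement. An SV40 polyadenylation signal lies downstream of the fusion, annotated on the opposite strand. The cassette is bracketed by short β-globin insulator elements and by T7 and rrnG terminators, which are typically included to limit read-through and shield the transgene from neighbouring sequence. A separate cassette uses the human UbC promoter to express blasticidin S deaminase with a synthetic poly(A) signal, allowing blasticidin selection of mammalian cells carrying the construct.

The construct is meant for stable overexpression of fluorescently marked Cas9. It comes from work testing whether incorporating intron sequences reduces silencing of Cas9 transgenes.
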