Features (pLannotate 1.2.2; 18 found; start..end, strand, type, name):
    172..236     -  CDS            bla(M) (fragment): β-lactamase lacking the signal sequence; bla(M); allows cytosolic expression of β-lactamase
    500..1709    +  promoter       UbC promoter: human ubiquitin C promoter
   1713..2111    +  CDS            BSD: blasticidin S deaminase; Aspergillus terreus BSD; confers resistance to blasticidin
   2138..2186    +  polyA_signal   poly(A) signal: synthetic polyadenylation signal
   2452..3312    +  CDS            AmpR: β-lactamase; bla; confers resistance to ampicillin, carbenicillin, and related antibiotics
   3325..3461    +  terminator     rrnG terminator: transcription terminator from the E. coli ribosomal RNA rrnG operon (Albrechtsen et al., 1991)
   3613..3684    +  misc_feature   5' β-globin insulator: insulator upstream of the human β-globin locus (Farrell et al., 2002)
   3689..3735    -  terminator     T7 terminator: transcription terminator for bacteriophage T7 RNA polymerase
   3753..3801    -  polyA_signal   poly(A) signal: synthetic polyadenylation signal
   3942..5120    +  promoter       EF-1α promoter: strong constitutive promoter for human elongation factor EF-1α
   5705..9808    +  CDS            cas9: CAS9_STRP1 - Also known as csn1 From Streptococcus pyogenes serotype M1.
   9944..10641   +  CDS            TagBFP (fragment): monomeric blue fluorescent protein mammalian codon-optimized
  10694..10815   -  polyA_signal   SV40 poly(A) signal: SV40 polyadenylation signal
  10838..10907   -  CDS            large T antigen (fragment): large T antigen from SV40 (simian virus 40)
  10930..10976   +  terminator     T7 terminator: transcription terminator for bacteriophage T7 RNA polymerase
  11006..11142   +  terminator     rrnG terminator: transcription terminator from the E. coli ribosomal RNA rrnG operon (Albrechtsen et al., 1991)
  11187..11258   +  misc_feature   3' β-globin insulator: insulator downstream of the human β-globin locus (Farrell et al., 2002)
  11484..12072   -  rep_origin     ori: high-copy-number ColE1/pMB1/pBR322/pUC origin of replication
>Addgene plasmid #249145 | pSA095 EEF2_IVS9-Cas9-BFP | addgene full sequence | sequence record 496388 | Addgene NGS Result
GAAGATCCTTTGATCTTTTCTACGGGGTCTGACGCTCAGTGGAACGAAAACTCACGTTAAGGGATTTTGG
TCATGAGATTATCAAAAAGGATCTTCACCTAGATCCTTTTAAATTAAAAATGAAGTTTTAAATCAATCTA
AAGTATATATGAGTAAACTTGGTCTGACAGTTACCAATGCTTAATCAGTGAGGCACCTATCTCAGCGATC
TGTCTATTTCGTTCATCCATAGTTGCATTTAAATTTCCGAACTCTCCAAGGCCCTCGTCGGAAAATCTTC
AAACCTTTCGTCCGATCCATCTTGCAGGCTACCTCTCGAACGAACTATCGCAAGTCTCTTGGCCGGCCTT
GCGCCTTGGCTATTGCTTGGCAGCGCCTATCGCCAGGTATTACTCCAATCCCGAATATCCGAGATCGGGA
TCACCCGAGAGAAGTTCAACCTACATCCTCAATCCCGATCTATCCGAGATCCGAGGAATATCGAAATCGG
GGCGCGCCTGGCCTCCGCGCCGGGTTTTGGCGCCTCCCGCGGGCGCCCCCCTCGTCACGGCGAGCGCTGC
CACGTCAGACGAAGGGCGCAGGAGCGTCCTGATCCTTCCGCCCGGACGCTCAGGACAGCGGCCCGCTGCT
CATAAGACTCGGCCTTAGAACCCCAGTATCAGCAGAAGGACATTTTAGGACGGGACTTGGGTGACTCTAG
GGCACTGGTTTTCTTTCCAGAGAGCGGAACAGGCGAGGAAAAGTAGTCCCTTCTCGGCGATTCTGCGGAG
GGATCTCCGTGGGGCGGTGAACGCCGATGATTATATAAGGACGCGCCGGGTGTGGCACAGCTAGTTCCGT
CGCAGCCGGGATTTGGGTCGCGGTTCTTGTTTGTGGATCGCTGTGATCGTCACTTGGTGAGTAGCGGGCT
GCTGGGCTGGCCGGGGCTTTCGTGGCCGCCGGGCCGCTCGGTGGGACGGAAGCGTGTGGAGAGACCGCCA
AGGGCTGTAGTCTGGGTCCGCGAGCAAGGTTGCCCTGAACTGGGGGTTGGGGGGAGCGCAGCAAAATGGC
GGCTGTTCCCGAGTCTTGAATGGAAGACGCTTGTGAGGCGGGCTGTGAGGTCGTTGAAACAAGGTGGGGG
GCATGGTGGGCGGCAAGAACCCAAGGTCTTGAGCCCTTCGCTAATGCGGGAAAGCTCTTATTCGGGTGAG
ATGGGCTGGGCACCATCTGGGGACCCTGACGTGAAGTTTGTCACTGACTGGAGAACTCGGTTTGTCGTCT
GTTGCGGGGGCGGCAGTTATGGCGGTGCCGTTGGGCAGTGCACCCGTACCTTTGGGAGCGCGCGCCCTCG
TCGTGTCGTGACGTCACCCGTTCTGTTGGCTTATAATGCAGGGTGGGGCCACCTGCCGGTAGGTGTGCGG
TAGGCTTTTCTCCGTCGCAGGACGCAGGGTTCGGGCCTAGGGTAGGCTCTCCTGAATCGACAGGCGCCGG
ACCTCTGGTGAGGGGAGGGATAAGTGAGGCGTCAGTTTCTTTGGTCGGTTTTATGTACCTATCTTCTTAA
GTAGCTGAAGCTCCGGTTTTGAACTATGCGCTCGGGGTTGGCGAGTGTGTTTTGTGAAGTTTTTTAGGCA
CCTTTTGAAATGTAATCATTTGGGTCAATATGTAATTTTCAGTGTTAGACTTGTAAATTGTCCGCTAAAT
TCTGGCCGTTTTTGGCTTTTTTGTTAGACAACATGGCCAAGCCTTTGTCTCAAGAAGAATCCACCCTCAT
TGAAAGAGCAACGGCTACAATCAACAGCATCCCCATCTCTGAAGACTACAGCGTCGCCAGCGCAGCTCTC
TCTAGCGACGGCCGCATCTTCACTGGTGTCAATGTATATCATTTTACTGGGGGACCTTGTGCAGAACTCG
TGGTGCTGGGCACTGCTGCTGCTGCGGCAGCTGGCAACCTGACTTGTATCGTCGCGATCGGAAATGAGAA
CAGGGGCATCTTGAGCCCCTGCGGACGGTGCCGACAGGTGCTTCTCGATCTGCATCCTGGGATCAAAGCC
ATAGTGAAGGACAGTGATGGACAGCCGACGGCAGTTGGGATTCGTGAATTGCTGCCCTCTGGTTATGTGT
GGGAGGGCTAAGCTAGTATGTAAGCCTAGTCTTAGATAATAAAATCGCTATCCATCGAAGATGGATGTGT
GTTGGTTTTTTGTGTGTGTAACGCTAGGCGCGCCTGGTGTACCGAGAACGATCCTCTCAGTGCGAGTCTC
GACGATCCATATCGTTGCTTGGCAGTCAGCCAGTCGGAATCCAGCTTGGGACCCAGGAAGTCCAATCGTC
AGATATTGTACTCAAGCCTGGTCACGGCAGCGTACCGATCTGTTTAAACCTAGATATTGATAGTCTGATC
GGTCAACGTATAATCGAGTCCTAGCTTTTGCAAACATCTATCAAGAGACAGGATCAGCAGGAGGCTTTCG
CATGAGTATTCAACATTTCCGTGTCGCCCTTATTCCCTTTTTTGCGGCATTTTGCCTTCCTGTTTTTGCT
CACCCAGAAACGCTGGTGAAAGTAAAAGATGCTGAAGATCAGTTGGGTGCGCGAGTGGGTTACATCGAAC
TGGATCTCAACAGCGGTAAGATCCTTGAGAGTTTTCGCCCCGAAGAACGCTTTCCAATGATGAGCACTTT
TAAAGTTCTGCTATGTGGCGCGGTATTATCCCGTATTGACGCCGGGCAAGAGCAACTCGGTCGCCGCATA
CACTATTCTCAGAATGACTTGGTTGAGTATTCACCAGTCACAGAAAAGCATCTTACGGATGGCATGACAG
TAAGAGAATTATGCAGTGCTGCCATAACCATGAGTGATAACACTGCGGCCAACTTACTTCTGACAACGAT
TGGAGGACCGAAGGAGCTAACCGCTTTTTTGCACAACATGGGGGATCATGTAACTCGCCTTGATCGTTGG
GAACCGGAGCTGAATGAAGCCATACCAAACGACGAGCGTGACACCACGATGCCTGTAGCAATGGCAACAA
CCTTGCGTAAACTATTAACTGGCGAACTACTTACTCTAGCTTCCCGGCAACAGTTGATAGACTGGATGGA
GGCGGATAAAGTTGCAGGACCACTTCTGCGCTCGGCCCTTCCGGCTGGCTGGTTTATTGCTGATAAATCT
GGAGCCGGTGAGCGTGGGTCTCGCGGTATCATTGCAGCACTGGGGCCAGATGGTAAGCCCTCCCGTATCG
TAGTTATCTACACGACGGGGAGTCAGGCAACTATGGATGAACGAAATAGACAGATCGCTGAGATAGGTGC
CTCACTGATTAAGCATTGGTAACCGATTCTAGGTGCATTGGCGCAGAAAAAAATGCCTGATGCGACGCTG
CGCGTCTTATACTCCCACATATGCCAGATTCAGCAACGGATACGGCTTCCCCAACTTGCCCACTTCCATA
CGTGTCCTCCTTACCAGAAATTTATCCTTAAGATCCCGAATCGTTTAAACTCGACTCTGGCTCTATCGAA
TCTCCGTCGTTTCGAGCTTACGCGAACAGCCGTGGCGCTCATTTGCTCGTCGGGCATCGAATCTCGTCAG
CTATCGTCAGCTTACCTTTTTGGCAGCGATCGCGGCTCCCGACATCTTGGACCATTAGCTCCACAGGTAT
CTTCTTCCCTCTAGTGGTCATAACAGCAGCTTCAGCTACCTCTCAATTCAAAAAACCCCTCAAGACCCGT
TTAGAGGCCCCAAGGGGTTATGCTATCAATCGTTGCGTTACACACACAAAAAACCAACACACATCCATCT
TCGATGGATAGCGATTTTATTATCTAACTGCTGATCGAGTGTAGCCCTTAACCGCTTTTGAATGTCCGTC
TTAGTTAATCCCTAATTGAACGCTCCAAAAGGTGACTTCCAATAGGGATTTATTCCTTTTAAAATTAACG
GCATAATCGTAGATCTCGTGAGGCTCCGGTGCCCGTCAGTGGGCAGAGCGCACATCGCCCACAGTCCCCG
AGAAGTTGGGGGGAGGGGTCGGCAATTGAACCGGTGCCTAGAGAAGGTGGCGCGGGGTAAACTGGGAAAG
TGATGTCGTGTACTGGCTCCGCCTTTTTCCCGAGGGTGGGGGAGAACCGTATATAAGTGCACTAGTCGCC
GTGAACGTTCTTTTTCGCAACGGGTTTGCCGCCAGAACACAGGTAAGTGCCGTGTGTGGTTCCCGCGGGC
CTGGCCTCTTTACGGGTTATGGCCCTTGCGTGCCTTGAATTACTTCCACCTGGCTGCAGTACGTGATTCT
TGATCCCGAGCTTCGGGTTGGAAGTGGGTGGGAGAGTTCGTGGCCTTGCGCTTAAGGAGCCCCTTCGCCT
CGTGCTTGAGTTGTGGCCTGGCCTGGGCGCTGGGGCCGCCGCGTGCGAATCTGGTGGCACCTTCGCGCCT
GTCTCGCTGCTTTCGATAAGTCTCTAGCCATTTAAAATTTTTGATGACCTGCTGCGACGCTTTTTTTCTG
GCAAGATAGTCTTGTAAATGCGGGCCAAGATCAGCACACTGGTATTTCGGTTTTTGGGGCCGCGGGCGGC
GACGGGGCCCGTGCGTCCCAGCGCACATGTTCGGCGAGGCGGGGCCTGCGAGCGCGGCCACCGAGAATCG
GACGGGGGTAGTCTCAAGCTGCCCGGCCTGCTCTGGTGCCTGGCCTCGCGCCGCCGTGTATCGCCCCGCC
CTGGGCGGCAAGGCTGGCCCGGTCGGCACCAGTTGCGTGAGCGGAAAGATGGCCGCTTCCCGGCCCTGCT
GCAGGGAGCACAAAATGGAGGACGCGGCGCTCGGGAGAGCGGGCGGGTGAGTCACCCACACAAAGGAAAA
GGGCCTTTCCGTCCTCAGCCGTCGCTTCATGTGACTCCACGGAGTACCGGGCGCCGTCCAGGCACCTCGA
TTAGTTCTCCAGCTTTTGGAGTACGTCGTCTTTAGGTTGGGGGGAGGGGTTTTATGCGATGGAGTTTCCC
CACACTGAGTGGGTGGAGACTGAAGTTAGGCCAGCTTGGCACTTGATGTAATTCTCCTTGGAATTTGCCC
TTTTTGAGTTTGGATCTTGGTTCATTCTCAAGCCTCAGACAGTGGTTCAAAGTTTTTTTCTTCCATTTCA
GGTGTCGTGAAAACTACCCCTAAAAGCCAAAAGATCTTTGTCGATCCTACCATCCACTCGACACACCCGC
CAGCGGCCGCTGCCAAGCTTGCTAGGAATTCCGCGTCTGCAGGATATCAAGCTTGCGGTACGTGAGCAGC
TGGGTGATGTGCAGGCCCCTTGGCACTGTTGCGGGCCCTGCCCTGCTCCAAGTCTTGGGCTCCTCAGTCG
GGAGCTAGAAGTAAGGAGCATAGAAGGAATATAGGGTGATACTTGTGCCAGCCACAACTTTTGTTCTTAG
CCCAGTGAGGGCATTTCTGGAGAAGCTCCAAGCCCCAGGGCACAGCACACCCCTGCTCATCTGTGTCCCT
GGGCACAGGTGGGTGGCGGCCGTCGACCCATACCCAGGGAGGAGGGCAGTGATTCTGAAGAGGATGTTTC
CTGACAGCCCCGACGCAGCAGTCAGGGCCTTGTGGAAGCCACCAGTCTGCCCTGGGACCTGGCAGGAGGG
CCACCAACTCCGGGAGGGACCTGCCCTGGCCCTCCAGGGTCCAGCACAACCATCCCTGCGGCCTGCTGCC
GCCTTCTGCTTCTTCCAGCGCGGGCCCGGCCACCATGGACAAGAAGTACAGCATCGGCCTGGACATCGGC
ACCAACTCTGTGGGCTGGGCCGTGATCACCGACGAGTACAAGGTGCCCAGCAAGAAATTCAAGGTGCTGG
GCAACACCGACCGGCACAGCATCAAGAAGAACCTGATCGGCGCCCTGCTGTTCGACAGCGGAGAAACAGC
CGAGGCCACCCGGCTGAAGAGAACCGCCAGAAGAAGATACACCAGACGGAAGAACCGGATCTGCTATCTG
CAAGAGATCTTCAGCAACGAGATGGCCAAGGTGGACGACAGCTTCTTCCACAGACTGGAAGAGTCCTTCC
TGGTGGAAGAGGATAAGAAGCACGAGCGGCACCCCATCTTCGGCAACATCGTGGACGAGGTGGCCTACCA
CGAGAAGTACCCCACCATCTACCACCTGAGAAAGAAACTGGTGGACAGCACCGACAAGGCCGACCTGCGG
CTGATCTATCTGGCCCTGGCCCACATGATCAAGTTCCGGGGCCACTTCCTGATCGAGGGCGACCTGAACC
CCGACAACAGCGACGTGGACAAGCTGTTCATCCAGCTGGTGCAGACCTACAACCAGCTGTTCGAGGAAAA
CCCCATCAACGCCAGCGGCGTGGACGCCAAGGCCATCCTGTCTGCCAGACTGAGCAAGAGCAGACGGCTG
GAAAATCTGATCGCCCAGCTGCCCGGCGAGAAGAAGAATGGCCTGTTCGGCAACCTGATTGCCCTGAGCC
TGGGCCTGACCCCCAACTTCAAGAGCAACTTCGACCTGGCCGAGGATGCCAAACTGCAGCTGAGCAAGGA
CACCTACGACGACGACCTGGACAACCTGCTGGCCCAGATCGGCGACCAGTACGCCGACCTGTTTCTGGCC
GCCAAGAACCTGTCCGACGCCATCCTGCTGAGCGACATCCTGAGAGTGAACACCGAGATCACCAAGGCCC
CCCTGAGCGCCTCTATGATCAAGAGATACGACGAGCACCACCAGGACCTGACCCTGCTGAAAGCTCTCGT
GCGGCAGCAGCTGCCTGAGAAGTACAAAGAGATTTTCTTCGACCAGAGCAAGAACGGCTACGCCGGCTAC
ATCGATGGCGGAGCCAGCCAGGAAGAGTTCTACAAGTTCATCAAGCCCATCCTGGAAAAGATGGACGGCA
CCGAGGAACTGCTCGTGAAGCTGAACAGAGAGGACCTGCTGCGGAAGCAGCGGACCTTCGACAACGGCAG
CATCCCCCACCAGATCCACCTGGGAGAGCTGCACGCCATTCTGCGGCGGCAGGAAGATTTTTACCCATTC
CTGAAGGACAACCGGGAAAAGATCGAGAAGATCCTGACCTTCCGCATCCCCTACTACGTGGGCCCTCTGG
CCAGGGGAAACAGCAGATTCGCCTGGATGACCAGAAAGAGCGAGGAAACCATCACCCCCTGGAACTTCGA
GGAAGTGGTGGACAAGGGCGCCAGCGCCCAGAGCTTCATCGAGCGGATGACCAACTTCGATAAGAACCTG
CCCAACGAGAAGGTGCTGCCCAAGCACAGCCTGCTGTACGAGTACTTCACCGTGTACAACGAGCTGACCA
AAGTGAAATACGTGACCGAGGGAATGAGAAAGCCCGCCTTCCTGAGCGGCGAGCAGAAAAAAGCCATCGT
GGACCTGCTGTTCAAGACCAACCGGAAAGTGACCGTGAAGCAGCTGAAAGAGGACTACTTCAAGAAAATC
GAGTGCTTCGACTCCGTGGAAATCTCCGGCGTGGAAGATCGGTTCAACGCCTCCCTGGGCACATACCACG
ATCTGCTGAAAATTATCAAGGACAAGGACTTCCTGGACAATGAGGAAAACGAGGACATTCTGGAAGATAT
CGTGCTGACCCTGACACTGTTTGAGGACAGAGAGATGATCGAGGAACGGCTGAAAACCTATGCCCACCTG
TTCGACGACAAAGTGATGAAGCAGCTGAAGCGGCGGAGATACACCGGCTGGGGCAGGCTGAGCCGGAAGC
TGATCAACGGCATCCGGGACAAGCAGTCCGGCAAGACAATCCTGGATTTCCTGAAGTCCGACGGCTTCGC
CAACAGAAACTTCATGCAGCTGATCCACGACGACAGCCTGACCTTTAAAGAGGACATCCAGAAAGCCCAG
GTGTCCGGCCAGGGCGATAGCCTGCACGAGCACATTGCCAATCTGGCCGGCAGCCCCGCCATTAAGAAGG
GCATCCTGCAGACAGTGAAGGTGGTGGACGAGCTCGTGAAAGTGATGGGCCGGCACAAGCCCGAGAACAT
CGTGATCGAAATGGCCAGAGAGAACCAGACCACCCAGAAGGGACAGAAGAACAGCCGCGAGAGAATGAAG
CGGATCGAAGAGGGCATCAAAGAGCTGGGCAGCCAGATCCTGAAAGAACACCCCGTGGAAAACACCCAGC
TGCAGAACGAGAAGCTGTACCTGTACTACCTGCAGAATGGGCGGGATATGTACGTGGACCAGGAACTGGA
CATCAACCGGCTGTCCGACTACGATGTGGACCATATCGTGCCTCAGAGCTTTCTGAAGGACGACTCCATC
GATAACAAAGTGCTGACTCGGAGCGACAAGAACCGGGGCAAGAGCGACAACGTGCCCTCCGAAGAGGTCG
TGAAGAAGATGAAGAACTACTGGCGCCAGCTGCTGAATGCCAAGCTGATTACCCAGAGGAAGTTCGACAA
TCTGACCAAGGCCGAGAGAGGCGGCCTGAGCGAACTGGATAAGGCCGGCTTCATCAAGAGACAGCTGGTG
GAAACCCGGCAGATCACAAAGCACGTGGCACAGATCCTGGACTCCCGGATGAACACTAAGTACGACGAGA
ACGACAAACTGATCCGGGAAGTGAAAGTGATCACCCTGAAGTCCAAGCTGGTGTCCGATTTCCGGAAGGA
TTTCCAGTTTTACAAAGTGCGCGAGATCAACAACTACCACCACGCCCACGACGCCTACCTGAACGCCGTC
GTGGGAACCGCCCTGATCAAAAAGTACCCTAAGCTGGAAAGCGAGTTCGTGTACGGCGACTACAAGGTGT
ACGACGTGCGGAAGATGATCGCCAAGAGCGAGCAGGAAATCGGCAAGGCTACCGCCAAGTACTTCTTCTA
CAGCAACATCATGAACTTTTTCAAGACCGAGATTACCCTGGCCAACGGCGAGATCCGGAAGCGGCCTCTG
ATCGAGACAAACGGCGAAACAGGCGAGATCGTGTGGGATAAGGGCCGGGACTTTGCCACCGTGCGGAAAG
TGCTGTCTATGCCCCAAGTGAATATCGTGAAAAAGACCGAGGTGCAGACAGGCGGCTTCAGCAAAGAGTC
TATCCTGCCCAAGAGGAACAGCGACAAGCTGATCGCCAGAAAGAAGGACTGGGACCCTAAGAAGTACGGC
GGCTTCGACAGCCCCACCGTGGCCTATTCTGTGCTGGTGGTGGCCAAAGTGGAAAAGGGCAAGTCCAAGA
AACTGAAGAGTGTGAAAGAGCTGCTGGGGATCACCATCATGGAAAGAAGCAGCTTCGAGAAGAATCCCAT
CGACTTTCTGGAAGCCAAGGGCTACAAAGAAGTGAAAAAGGACCTGATCATCAAGCTGCCTAAGTACTCC
CTGTTCGAGCTGGAAAACGGCCGGAAGAGAATGCTGGCCTCTGCCGGCGAACTGCAGAAGGGAAACGAAC
TGGCCCTGCCCTCCAAATATGTGAACTTCCTGTACCTGGCCAGCCACTATGAGAAGCTGAAGGGCTCCCC
CGAGGATAATGAGCAGAAACAGCTGTTTGTGGAACAGCACAAACACTACCTGGACGAGATCATCGAGCAG
ATCAGCGAGTTCTCCAAGAGAGTGATCCTGGCCGACGCTAATCTGGACAAGGTGCTGAGCGCCTACAACA
AGCACAGAGACAAGCCTATCAGAGAGCAGGCCGAGAATATCATCCACCTGTTTACCCTGACCAATCTGGG
AGCCCCTGCCGCCTTCAAGTACTTTGACACCACCATCGACCGGAAGAGGTACACCAGCACCAAAGAGGTG
CTGGACGCCACCCTGATCCACCAGAGCATCACCGGCCTGTACGAGACACGGATCGACCTGTCTCAGCTGG
GAGGCGACGCCTATCCCTATGACGTGCCCGATTATGCCAGCCTGGGCAGCGGCTCCCCCAAGAAAAAACG
CAAGGTGGAAGATCCTAAGAAAAAGCGGAAAGTGGACGGCATTGGTAGTGGGAGCAACGGCAGCAGCGGA
TCCAGCGAGCTGATTAAGGAGAACATGCACATGAAGCTGTACATGGAGGGCACCGTGGACAACCATCACT
TCAAGTGCACATCCGAGGGCGAAGGCAAGCCCTACGAGGGCACCCAGACCATGAGAATCAAGGTGGTCGA
GGGCGGCCCTCTCCCCTTCGCCTTCGACATCCTGGCTACTAGCTTCCTCTACGGCAGCAAGACCTTCATC
AACCACACCCAGGGCATCCCCGACTTCTTCAAGCAGTCCTTCCCTGAGGGCTTCACATGGGAGAGAGTCA
CCACATACGAAGACGGGGGCGTGCTGACCGCTACCCAGGACACCAGCCTCCAGGACGGCTGCCTCATCTA
CAACGTCAAGATCAGAGGGGTGAACTTCACATCCAACGGCCCTGTGATGCAGAAGAAAACACTCGGCTGG
GAGGCCTTCACCGAGACGCTGTACCCCGCTGACGGCGGCCTGGAAGGCAGAAACGACATGGCCCTGAAGC
TCGTGGGCGGGAGCCATCTGATCGCAAACATCAAGACCACATATAGATCCAAGAAACCCGCTAAGAACCT
CAAGATGCCTGGCGTCTACTATGTGGACTACAGACTGGAAAGAATCAAGGAGGCCAACAACGAGACCTAC
GTCGAGCAGCACGAGGTGGCAGTGGCCAGATACTGCGACCTCCCTAGCAAACTGGGGCACAAGCTTAATT
AGTAACTAGCTTGACTGACTGAGATACAGCGTACCTTCAGCTCACAGACATGATAAGATACATTGATGAG
TTTGGACAAACCACAACTAGAATGCAGTGAAAAAAATGCTTTATTTGTGAAATTTGTGATGCTATTGCTT
TATTTGTAACCATTATAAGCTGCAATAAACAAGTTAACAACAACAATTGCATTCATTTTATGTTTCAGGT
TCAGGGGGAGGTGTGGGAGGTTTTTTAAAGCAAGTAAAACCTCTACAAATGTGGTATTGGCCCATCTCTA
TCGGTATCGTAGCATAACCCCTTGGGGCCTCTAAACGGGTCTTGAGGGGTTTTTTGTGCCCCTCGGGCCG
GATTGCTATCTACCGGCATTGGCGCAGAAAAAAATGCCTGATGCGACGCTGCGCGTCTTATACTCCCACA
TATGCCAGATTCAGCAACGGATACGGCTTCCCCAACTTGCCCACTTCCATACGTGTCCTCCTTACCAGAA
ATTTATCCTTAAGGTCGTCAGCTATCCTGCAGGCGATCTCTCGATTTCGATCAAGACATTCCTTTAATGG
TCTTTTCTGGACACCACTAGGGGTCAGAAGTAGTTCATCAAACTTTCTTCCCTCCCTAATCTCATTGGTT
ACCTTGGGCTATCGAAACTTAATTAACCAGTCAAGTCAGCTACTTGGCGAGATCGACTTGTCTGGGTTTC
GACTACGCTCAGAATTGCGTCAGTCAAGTTCGATCTGGTCCTTGCTATTGCACCCGTTCTCCGATTACGA
GTTTCATTTAAATCATGTGAGCAAAAGGCCAGCAAAAGGCCAGGAACCGTAAAAAGGCCGCGTTGCTGGC
GTTTTTCCATAGGCTCCGCCCCCCTGACGAGCATCACAAAAATCGACGCTCAAGTCAGAGGTGGCGAAAC
CCGACAGGACTATAAAGATACCAGGCGTTTCCCCCTGGAAGCTCCCTCGTGCGCTCTCCTGTTCCGACCC
TGCCGCTTACCGGATACCTGTCCGCCTTTCTCCCTTCGGGAAGCGTGGCGCTTTCTCATAGCTCACGCTG
TAGGTATCTCAGTTCGGTGTAGGTCGTTCGCTCCAAGCTGGGCTGTGTGCACGAACCCCCCGTTCAGCCC
GACCGCTGCGCCTTATCCGGTAACTATCGTCTTGAGTCCAACCCGGTAAGACACGACTTATCGCCACTGG
CAGCAGCCACTGGTAACAGGATTAGCAGAGCGAGGTATGTAGGCGGTGCTACAGAGTTCTTGAAGTGGTG
GCCTAACTACGGCTACACTAGAAGAACAGTATTTGGTATCTGCGCTCTGCTGAAGCCAGTTACCTTCGGA
AAAAGAGTTGGTAGCTCTTGATCCGGCAAACAAACCACCGCTGGTAGCGGTGGTTTTTTTGTTTGCAAGC
AGCAGATTACGCGCAGAAAAAAAGGATCTCAA
