>Addgene plasmid #249145 | pSA095 EEF2_IVS9-Cas9-BFP | depositor partial sequence | sequence record 491822 | EEF2 IVS9 intron
GTGAGCAGCTGGGTGATGTGCAGGCCCCTTGGCACTGTTGCGGGCCCTGCCCTGCTCCAAGTCTTGGGCT
CCTCAGTCGGGAGCTAGAAGTAAGGAGCATAGAAGGAATATAGGGTGATACTTGTGCCAGCCACAACTTT
TGTTCTTAGCCCAGTGAGGGCATTTCTGGAGAAGCTCCAAGCCCCAGGGCACAGCACACCCCTGCTCATC
TGTGTCCCTGGGCACAGGTGGGTGGCGGCCGTCGACCCATACCCAGGGAGGAGGGCAGTGATTCTGAAGA
GGATGTTTCCTGACAGCCCCGACGCAGCAGTCAGGGCCTTGTGGAAGCCACCAGTCTGCCCTGGGACCTG
GCAGGAGGGCCACCAACTCCGGGAGGGACCTGCCCTGGCCCTCCAGGGTCCAGCACAACCATCCCTGCGG
CCTGCTGCCGCCTTCTGCTTCTTCCAG
